Addgene plasmid #25948: HA-HIF2α P405A/P531A/N847Q-pBabe-Puro
Depositing lab: William Kaelin. Depositing organization: Dana-Farber Cancer Institute. Publication: The hypoxia-inducible factor 2alpha N-terminal and C-terminal transactivation domains cooperate to promote renal tumorigenesis in vivo. Yan Q, Bartz S, Mao M, Li L, Kaelin WG. Mol Cell Biol. 2007 Mar . 27(6):2092-102. 10.1128/MCB.01514-06 PubMed 17220275.
Backbone
  Vector backbone: pBabe-puro
  Backbone size w/o insert (bp): 5140
  Vector type: Mammalian Expression, Retroviral
  Selectable markers: Puromycin
Growth in bacteria
  Bacterial resistance: Ampicillin, 100 μg/mL
  Growth temperature: 37°C
  Growth strain: DH5alpha
  Growth instructions: DH5alpha
  Copy number: High Copy
Gene/Insert
  Gene/Insert name: Hypoxia inducible factor 2 alpha (alt names: HIF2a; EPAS1)
  Species: H. sapiens (human)
  Insert size (bp): 2639
  Mutation: cDNA changed amino acids: Proline 405 to Alanine Proline 531 to Alanine Asparagine 847 to Glutamine This mutant is called "M5" in Yan et al. 2007, Mol Cell Biol, 27, 209-2-102 .
  GenBank ID: HSU81984
  Entrez Gene: EPAS1 (a.k.a. ECYT4, HIF2A, HLF, MOP2, PASD2, bHLHe73)
  Tag / fusion protein: HA-tag (N terminal on backbone)
  Cloning method: Restriction Enzyme; 5′ cloning site BamH I (not destroyed); 3′ cloning site EcoR I (destroyed during cloning)
  Sequencing primers: 5′ pBabe-5'; 3′ pBabe-3'
Terms and licenses: Academic/Nonprofit Terms; Industry Terms: Not Available to Industry
How to cite: HA-HIF2α P405A/P531A/N847Q-pBabe-Puro was a gift from William Kaelin (Addgene plasmid # 25948 ; http://n2t.net/addgene:25948 ; RRID:Addgene_25948)
