[The description below was written by a language model from this plasmid's Addgene catalogue record and pLannotate feature annotations shown in this document.]
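Description:
HA-HIF2α P405A/P531A/N847Q-pBabe-Puro is a Moloney murine leukemia virus-based retroviral expression vector built on the pBabe-puro backbone for stable delivery of a mutant human HIF2α (EPAS1) cDNA into mammalian cells. In bacteria it is maintained as a high-copy plasmid through a ColE1/pUC-type origin and selected with ampicillin via the β-lactamase gene and its native promoter. The retroviral portion consists of a 5′ LTR, a packaging signal followed by a truncated gag segment lacking its start codon (which improves encapsidation of the genomic RNA without producing Gag), the insert, an internal selection cassette and a 3′ LTR. Because no viral structural genes are present, these functions must be provided in trans by a packaging system.

The EPAS1 coding sequence lies directly downstream of the packaging region. No separate promoter is annotated upstream of it, so it is presumably transcribed from the 5′ LTR, as is usual for pBabe vectors. The record lists an N-terminal HA epitope tag for detection, although the tag is not annotated separately in the feature table. Downstream, the SV40 enhancer/early promoter drives puromycin N-acetyltransferase, allowing selection of transduced cells. The insert carries three substitutions: prolines 405 and 531 changed to alanine and asparagine 847 changed to glutamine. From general knowledge, these residues are the sites of oxygen-dependent hydroxylation that govern HIF2α degradation and C-terminal transactivation domain activity. The variant, called "M5" in the associated publication, would therefore be expected to escape the proline-directed degradation under normoxia, while the asparagine substitution probes C-terminal domain function. That study examined how the N- and C-terminal transactivation domains of HIF2α cooperate in renal tumorigenesis.
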