Features (pLannotate 1.2.2; 12 found; start..end, strand, type, name):
      8..477     +  LTR            LTR: long terminal repeat from Moloney murine leukemia virus
    601..875     +  misc_feature   MESV Ψ (fragment): packaging signal of murine embryonic stem cell virus
    934..1350    +  CDS            gag (truncated): truncated Moloney murine leukemia virus (MMLV) gag gene lacking the start codon
   1418..4027    +  CDS            EPAS1: EPAS1_HUMAN - Also known as BHLHE73, HIF2A, MOP2, PASD2. Experimental evidence at protein level: Swiss-Prot protein existence level 1. Transcription factor involved in the induction of oxygen regulated genes. Heterodimerizes with ARNT; heterodimer binds to core DNA sequence 5'-TACGTG-3' within the hypoxia response element (HRE) of target gene promoters (By similarity). Regulates the vascular endothelial growth factor (VEGF) expression and seems to be implicated in the development of blood vessels and the tubular system of lung. May also play a role in the formation of the endothelium that give
   4065..4394    +  promoter       SV40 promoter: SV40 enhancer and early promoter
   4404..5003    +  CDS            PuroR: puromycin N-acetyltransferase; pac from Streptomyces; confers resistance to puromycin
   5102..5695    +  LTR            LTR: long terminal repeat from Moloney murine leukemia virus
   5704..5750    +  LTR            5' LTR (truncated) (fragment): truncated long terminal repeat from Moloney murine sarcoma virus
   5833..5881    -  CDS            lacI (fragment): lac repressor; lacI; The lac repressor binds to the lac operator to inhibit transcription in E. coli. This inhibition can be relieved by adding lactose or isopropyl-β-D-thiogalactopyranoside (IPTG).
   6067..6655    -  rep_origin     ori: high-copy-number ColE1/pMB1/pBR322/pUC origin of replication
   6833..7693    -  CDS            AmpR: β-lactamase; bla; confers resistance to ampicillin, carbenicillin, and related antibiotics
   7694..7798    -  promoter       AmpR promoter: bla
>Addgene plasmid #25948 | HA-HIF2α P405A/P531A/N847Q-pBabe-Puro | depositor full sequence | sequence record 12169 | Author sequence
CTGCAGCCTGAATATGGGCCAAACAGGATATCTGTGGTAAGCAGTTCCTGCCCCGGCTCAGGGCCAAGAA
CAGATGGAACAGCTGAATATGGGCCAAACAGGATATCTGTGGTAAGCAGTTCCTGCCCCGGCTCAGGGCC
AAGAACAGATGGTCCCCAGATGCGGTCCAGCCCTCAGCAGTTTCTAGAGAACCATCAGATGTTTCCAGGG
TGCCCCAAGGACCTGAAATGACCCTGTGCCTTATTTGAACTAACCAATCAGTTCGCTTCTCGCTTCTGTT
CGCGCGCTTCTGCTCCCCGAGCTCAATAAAAGAGCCCACAACCCCTCACTCGGGGCGCCAGTCCTCCGAT
TGACTGAGTCGCCCGGGTACCCGTGTATCCAATAAACCCTCTTGCAGTTGCATCCGACTTGTGGTCTCGC
TGTTCCTTGGGAGGGTCTCCTCTGAGTGATTGACTACCCGTCAGCGGGGGTCTTTCATTTGGGGGCTCGT
CCGGGATCGGGAGACCCCTGCCCAGGGACCACCGACCCACCACCGGGAGGTAAGCTGGCCAGCAACTTAT
CTGTGTCTGTCCGATTGTCTAGTGTCTATGACTGATTTTATGCGCCTGCGTCGGTACTAGTTAGCTAACT
AGCTCTGTATCTGGCGGACCCGTGGTGGAACTGACGAGTTCTGAACACCCGGCCGCAACCCTGGGAGACG
TCCCAGGGACTTTGGGGGCCGTTTTTGTGGCCCGACCTGAGGAAGGGAGTCGATGTGGAATCCGACCCCG
TCAGGATATGTGGTTCTGGTAGGAGACGAGAACCTAAAACAGTTCCCGCCTCCGTCTGAATTTTTGCTTT
CGGTTTGGAACCGAAGCCGCGCGTCTTGTCTGCTGCAGCATCGTTCTGTGTTGTCTCTGTCTGACTGTGT
TTCTGTATTTGTCTGAAAATTAGGGCCAGACTGTTACCACTCCCTTAAGTTTGACCTTAGATCACTGGAA
AGATGTCGAGCGGCTCGCTCACAACCAGTCGGTAGATGTCAAGAAGAGACGTTGGGTTACCTTCTGCTCT
GCAGAATGGCCAACCTTTAACGTCGGATGGCCGCGAGACGGCACCTTTAACCGAGACCTCATCACCCAGG
TTAAGATCAAGGTCTTTTCACCTGGCCCGCATGGACACCCAGACCAGGTCCCCTACATCGTGACCTGGGA
AGCCTTGGCTTTTGACCCCCCTCCCTGGGTCAAGCCCTTTGTACACCCTAAGCCTCCGCCTCCTCTTCTT
CCATCCGCGCCGTCTCTCCCCCTTGAACCTCCTCTTTCGACCCCGCCTCAATCCTCCCTTTATCCAGCCC
TCACTCCTTCTCTAGGCGCCGGCCATCGAGACTAAGCTTACCATGGCCTACCCCTATGATGTTCCCGATT
ATGCTGGATCCGCCACCATGACAGCTGACAAGGAGAAGAAAAGGAGTAGCTCGGAGAGGAGGAAGGAGAA
GTCCCGGGATGCTGCGCGGTGCCGGCGGAGCAAGGAGACGGAGGTGTTCTATGAGCTGGCCCATGAGCTG
CCTCTGCCCCACAGTGTGAGCTCCCATCTGGACAAGGCCTCCATCATGCGACTGGCAATCAGCTTCCTGC
GAACACACAAGCTCCTCTCCTCAGTTTGCTCTGAAAACGAGTCCGAAGCCGAAGCTGACCAGCAGATGGA
CAACTTGTACCTGAAAGCCTTGGAGGGTTTCATTGCCGTGGTGACCCAAGATGGCGACATGATCTTTCTG
TCAGAAAACATCAGCAAGTTCATGGGACTTACACAGGTGGAGCTAACAGGACATAGTATCTTTGACTTCA
CTCATCCCTGCGACCATGAGGAGATTCGTGAGAACCTGAGTCTCAAAAATGGCTCTGGTTTTGGGAAAAA
AAGCAAAGACATGTCCACAGAGCGGGACTTCTTCATGAGGATGAAGTGCACGGTCACCAACAGAGGCCGT
ACTGTCAACCTCAAGTCAGCCACCTGGAAGGTCTTGCACTGCACGGGCCAGGTGAAAGTCTACAACAACT
GCCCTCCTCACAATAGTCTGTGTGGCTACAAGGAGCCCCTGCTGTCCTGCCTCATCATCATGTGTGAACC
AATCCAGCACCCATCCCACATGGACATCCCCCTGGATAGCAAGACCTTCCTGAGCCGCCACAGCATGGAC
ATGAAGTTCACCTACTGTGATGACAGAATCACAGAACTGATTGGTTACCACCCTGAGGAGCTGCTTGGCC
GCTCAGCCTATGAATTCTACCATGCGCTAGACTCCGAGAACATGACCAAGAGTCACCAGAACTTGTGCAC
CAAGGGTCAGGTAGTAAGTGGCCAGTACCGGATGCTCGCAAAGCATGGGGGCTACGTGTGGCTGGAGACC
CAGGGGACGGTCATCTACAACCCTCGCAACCTGCAGCCCCAGTGCATCATGTGTGTCAACTACGTCCTGA
GTGAGATTGAGAAGAATGACGTGGTGTTCTCCATGGACCAGACTGAATCCCTGTTCAAGCCCCACCTGAT
GGCCATGAACAGCATCTTTGATAGCAGTGGCAAGGGGGCTGTGTCTGAGAAGAGTAACTTCCTATTCACC
AAGCTAAAGGAGGAGCCCGAGGAGCTGGCCCAGCTGGCTGCTACCCCAGGAGACGCCATCATCTCTCTGG
ATTTCGGGAATCAGAACTTCGAGGAGTCCTCAGCCTATGGCAAGGCCATCCTGCCCCCGAGCCAGCCATG
GGCCACGGAGTTGAGGAGCCACAGCACCCAGAGCGAGGCTGGGAGCCTGCCTGCCTTCACCGTGCCCCAG
GCAGCTGCCCCGGGCAGCACCACCCCCAGTGCCACCAGCAGCAGCAGCAGCTGCTCCACGCCCAATAGCC
CTGAAGACTATTACACATCTTTGGATAACGACCTGAAGATTGAAGTGATTGAGAAGCTCTTCGCCATGGA
CACAGAGGCCAAGGACCAATGCAGTACCCAGACGGATTTCAATGAGCTGGACTTGGAGACACTGGCAGCT
TATATCCCCATGGACGGGGAAGACTTCCAGCTAAGCCCCATCTGCCCCGAGGAGCGGCTCTTGGCGGAGA
ACCCACAGTCCACCCCCCAGCACTGCTTCAGTGCCATGACAAACATCTTCCAGCCACTGGCCCCTGTAGC
CCCGCACAGTCCCTTCCTCCTGGACAAGTTTCAGCAGCAGCTGGAGAGCAAGAAGACAGAGCCCGAGCAC
CGGCCCATGTCCTCCATCTTCTTTGATGCCGGAAGCAAAGCATCCCTGCCACCGTGCTGTGGCCAGGCCA
GCACCCCTCTCTCTTCCATGGGGGGCAGATCCAATACCCAGTGGCCCCCAGATCCACCATTACATTTTGG
GCCCACAAAGTGGGCCGTCGGGGATCAGCGCACAGAGTTCTTGGGAGCAGCGCCGTTGGGGCCCCCTGTC
TCTCCACCCCATGTCTCCACCTTCAAGACAAGGTCTGCAAAGGGTTTTGGGGCTCGAGGCCCAGACGTGC
TGAGTCCGGCCATGGTAGCCCTCTCCAACAAGCTGAAGCTGAAGCGACAGCTGGAGTATGAAGAGCAAGC
CTTCCAGGACCTGAGCGGGGGGGACCCACCTGGTGGCAGCACCTCACATTTGATGTGGAAACGGATGAAG
AACCTCAGGGGTGGGAGCTGCCCTTTGATGCCGGACAAGCCACTGAGCGCAAATGTACCCAATGATAAGT
TCACCCAAAACCCCATGAGGGGCCTGGGCCATCCCCTGAGACATCTGCCGCTGCCACAGCCTCCATCTGC
CATCAGTCCCGGGGAGAACAGCAAGAGCAGGTTCCCCCCACAGTGCTACGCCACCCAGTACCAGGACTAC
AGCCTGTCGTCAGCCCACAAGGTGTCAGGCATGGCAAGCCGGCTGCTCGGGCCCTCATTTGAGTCCTACC
TGCTGCCCGAACTGACCAGATATGACTGTGAGGTGCAAGTGCCCGTGCTGGGAAGCTCCACGCTCCTGCA
AGGAGGGGACCTCCTCAGAGCCCTGGACCAGGCCACCTGACAATTCGCCAGCACAGTGGTCGACCCTGTG
GAATGTGTGTCAGTTAGGGTGTGGAAAGTCCCCAGGCTCCCCAGCAGGCAGAAGTATGCAAAGCATGCAT
CTCAATTAGTCAGCAACCAGGTGTGGAAAGTCCCCAGGCTCCCCAGCAGGCAGAAGTATGCAAAGCATGC
ATCTCAATTAGTCAGCAACCATAGTCCCGCCCCTAACTCCGCCCATCCCGCCCCTAACTCCGCCCAGTTC
CGCCCATTCTCCGCCCCATGGCTGACTAATTTTTTTTATTTATGCAGAGGCCGAGGCCGCCTCGGCCTCT
GAGCTATTCCAGAAGTAGTGAGGAGGCTTTTTTGGAGGCCTAGGCTTTTGCAAAAAGCTTACCATGACCG
AGTACAAGCCCACGGTGCGCCTCGCCACCCGCGACGACGTCCCCAGGGCCGTACGCACCCTCGCCGCCGC
GTTCGCCGACTACCCCGCCACGCGCCACACCGTCGATCCGGACCGCCACATCGAGCGGGTCACCGAGCTG
CAAGAACTCTTCCTCACGCGCGTCGGGCTCGACATCGGCAAGGTGTGGGTCGCGGACGACGGCGCCGCGG
TGGCGGTCTGGACCACGCCGGAGAGCGTCGAAGCGGGGGCGGTGTTCGCCGAGATCGGCCCGCGCATGGC
CGAGTTGAGCGGTTCCCGGCTGGCCGCGCAGCAACAGATGGAAGGCCTCCTGGCGCCGCACCGGCCCAAG
GAGCCCGCGTGGTTCCTGGCCACCGTCGGCGTCTCGCCCGACCACCAGGGCAAGGGTCTGGGCAGCGCCG
TCGTGCTCCCCGGAGTGGAGGCGGCCGAGCGCGCCGGGGTGCCCGCCTTCCTGGAGACCTCCGCGCCCCG
CAACCTCCCCTTCTACGAGCGGCTCGGCTTCACCGTCACCGCCGACGTCGAGTGCCCGAAGGACCGCGCG
ACCTGGTGCATGACCCGCAAGCCCGGTGCCTGACGCCCGCCCCACGACCCGCAGCGCCCGACCGAAAGGA
GCGCACGACCCCATGCATCGATAAAATAAAAGATTTTATTTAGTCTCCAGAAAAAGGGGGGAATGAAAGA
CCCCACCTGTAGGTTTGGCAAGCTAGCTTAAGTAACGCCATTTTGCAAGGCATGGAAAAATACATAACTG
AGAATAGAGAAGTTCAGATCAAGGTCAGGAACAGATGGAACAGCTGAATATGGGCCAAACAGGATATCTG
TGGTAAGCAGTTCCTGCCCCGGCTCAGGGCCAAGAACAGATGGAACAGCTGAATATGGGCCAAACAGGAT
ATCTGTGGTAAGCAGTTCCTGCCCCGGCTCAGGGCCAAGAACAGATGGTCCCCAGATGCGGTCCAGCCCT
CAGCAGTTTCTAGAGAACCATCAGATGTTTCCAGGGTGCCCCAAGGACCTGAAATGACCCTGTGCCTTAT
TTGAACTAACCAATCAGTTCGCTTCTCGCTTCTGTTCGCGCGCTTCTGCTCCCCGAGCTCAATAAAAGAG
CCCACAACCCCTCACTCGGGGCGCCAGTCCTCCGATTGACTGAGTCGCCCGGGTACCCGTGTATCCAATA
AACCCTCTTGCAGTTGCATCCGACTTGTGGTCTCGCTGTTCCTTGGGAGGGTCTCCTCTGAGTGATTGAC
TACCCGTCAGCGGGGGTCTTTCATTTCCGACTTGTGGTCTCGCTGCCTTGGGAGGGTCTCCTCTGAGTGA
TTGACTACCCGTCAGCGGGGGTCTTCACATGCAGCATGTATCAAAATTAATTTGGTTTTTTTTCTTAAGT
ATTTACATTAAATGGCCATAGTTGCATTAATGAATCGGCCAACGCGCGGGGAGAGGCGGTTTGCGTATTG
GCGCTCTTCCGCTTCCTCGCTCACTGACTCGCTGCGCTCGGTCGTTCGGCTGCGGCGAGCGGTATCAGCT
CACTCAAAGGCGGTAATACGGTTATCCACAGAATCAGGGGATAACGCAGGAAAGAACATGTGAGCAAAAG
GCCAGCAAAAGGCCAGGAACCGTAAAAAGGCCGCGTTGCTGGCGTTTTTCCATAGGCTCCGCCCCCCTGA
CGAGCATCACAAAAATCGACGCTCAAGTCAGAGGTGGCGAAACCCGACAGGACTATAAAGATACCAGGCG
TTTCCCCCTGGAAGCTCCCTCGTGCGCTCTCCTGTTCCGACCCTGCCGCTTACCGGATACCTGTCCGCCT
TTCTCCCTTCGGGAAGCGTGGCGCTTTCTCATAGCTCACGCTGTAGGTATCTCAGTTCGGTGTAGGTCGT
TCGCTCCAAGCTGGGCTGTGTGCACGAACCCCCCGTTCAGCCCGACCGCTGCGCCTTATCCGGTAACTAT
CGTCTTGAGTCCAACCCGGTAAGACACGACTTATCGCCACTGGCAGCAGCCACTGGTAACAGGATTAGCA
GAGCGAGGTATGTAGGCGGTGCTACAGAGTTCTTGAAGTGGTGGCCTAACTACGGCTACACTAGAAGGAC
AGTATTTGGTATCTGCGCTCTGCTGAAGCCAGTTACCTTCGGAAAAAGAGTTGGTAGCTCTTGATCCGGC
AAACAAACCACCGCTGGTAGCGGTGGTTTTTTTGTTTGCAAGCAGCAGATTACGCGCAGAAAAAAAGGAT
CTCAAGAAGATCCTTTGATCTTTTCTACGGGGTCTGACGCTCAGTGGAACGAAAACTCACGTTAAGGGAT
TTTGGTCATGAGATTATCAAAAAGGATCTTCACCTAGATCCTTTTAAATTAAAAATGAAGTTTGCGGCCG
CAAATCAATCTAAAGTATATATGAGTAAACTTGGTCTGACAGTTACCAATGCTTAATCAGTGAGGCACCT
ATCTCAGCGATCTGTCTATTTCGTTCATCCATAGTTGCCTGACTCCCCGTCGTGTAGATAACTACGATAC
GGGAGGGCTTACCATCTGGCCCCAGTGCTGCAATGATACCGCGAGACCCACGCTCACCGGCTCCAGATTT
ATCAGCAATAAACCAGCCAGCCGGAAGGGCCGAGCGCAGAAGTGGTCCTGCAACTTTATCCGCCTCCATC
CAGTCTATTAATTGTTGCCGGGAAGCTAGAGTAAGTAGTTCGCCAGTTAATAGTTTGCGCAACGTTGTTG
CCATTGCTACAGGCATCGTGGTGTCACGCTCGTCGTTTGGTATGGCTTCATTCAGCTCCGGTTCCCAACG
ATCAAGGCGAGTTACATGATCCCCCATGTTGTGCAAAAAAGCGGTTAGCTCCTTCGGTCCTCCGATCGTT
GTCAGAAGTAAGTTGGCCGCAGTGTTATCACTCATGGTTATGGCAGCACTGCATAATTCTCTTACTGTCA
TGCCATCCGTAAGATGCTTTTCTGTGACTGGTGAGTACTCAACCAAGTCATTCTGAGAATAGTGTATGCG
GCGACCGAGTTGCTCTTGCCCGGCGTCAACACGGGATAATACCGCGCCACATAGCAGAACTTTAAAAGTG
CTCATCATTGGAAAACGTTCTTCGGGGCGAAAACTCTCAAGGATCTTACCGCTGTTGAGATCCAGTTCGA
TGTAACCCACTCGTGCACCCAACTGATCTTCAGCATCTTTTACTTTCACCAGCGTTTCTGGGTGAGCAAA
AACAGGAAGGCAAAATGCCGCAAAAAAGGGAATAAGGGCGACACGGAAATGTTGAATACTCATACTCTTC
CTTTTTCAATATTATTGAAGCATTTATCAGGGTTATTGTCTCATGAGCGGATACATATTTGAATGTATTT
AGAAAAATAAACAAATAGGGGTTCCGCGCACATTTCCCCGAAAAGTGCCAC
