>Addgene plasmid #25948 | HA-HIF2α P405A/P531A/N847Q-pBabe-Puro | addgene partial sequence | sequence record 31982 | 25948 with hHIF2-F3 (gatggccatgaacagcatc)
AGAGTAACTTCCTATTCACCAAGCTAAAGGAGGAGCCCGAGGAGCTGGCCCAGCTGGCTGCTACCCCAGG
AGACGCCATCATCTCTCTGGATTTCGGGAATCAGAACTTCGAGGAGTCCTCAGCCTATGGCAAGGCCATC
CTGCCCCCGAGCCAGCCATGGGCCACGGAGTTGAGGAGCCACAGCACCCAGAGCGAGGCTGGGAGCCTGC
CTGCCTTCACCGTGCCCCAGGCAGCTGCCCCGGGCAGCACCACCCCCAGTGCCACCAGCAGCAGCAGCAG
CTGCTCCACGCCCAATAGCCCTGAAGACTATTACACATCTTTGGATAACGACCTGAAGATTGAAGTGATT
GAGAAGCTCTTCGCCATGGACACAGAGGCCAAGGACCAATGCAGTACCCAGACGGATTTCAATGAGCTGG
ACTTGGAGACACTGGCAGCTTATATCCCCATGGACGGGGAAGACTTCCAGCTAAGCCCCATCTGCCCCGA
GGAGCGGCTCTTGGCGGAGAACCCACAGTCCACCCCCCAGCACTGCTTCAGTGCCATGACAAACATCTTC
CAGCCACTGGCCCCTGTAGCCCCGCACAGTCCCTTCCTCCTGGACAAGTTTCAGCAGCAGCTGGAGAGCA
AGAAGACAGAGCCCGAGCACCGGCCCATGTCCTCCATCTTCTTTGATGCCGGAAGCAAAGCATCCCTGCC
ACCGTGCTGTGGCCAGGCCAGCACCCCTCTCTCTTCCATGGGGGGCAGATCCAATACCCAGTGGCCCCCA
GATCCACCATTACATTTTGGGCCCACAAAGTGGGCCGTCGGGGATCAGCGCACAGAGTTCTTGGGAGCAG
CGCCGTTGGGGCCCCCTGTCTCTCCACCCCATGTCTCCACCTTCAAGA
