>Addgene plasmid #25948 | HA-HIF2α P405A/P531A/N847Q-pBabe-Puro | addgene partial sequence | sequence record 31983 | 25498 with pBABE-3
CTGCGATTGTAGGTGGCCTGGTCAGGGCTCTGAGGAGGTCCCCTCCTTGCAGGAGCGTGGAGCTTCCCAG
CACGGGCACTTGCACCTCACAGTCATATCTGGTCAGTTCGGGCAGCAGGTAGGACTCAAATGAGGGCCCG
AGCAGCCGGCTTGCCATGCCTGACACCTTGTGGGCTGACGACAGGCTGTAGTCCTGGTACTGGGTGGCGT
AGCACTGTGGGGGGAACCTGCTCTTGCTGTTCTCCCCGGGACTGATGGCAGATGGAGGCTGTGGCAGCGG
CAGATGTCTCAGGGGATGGCCCAGGCCCCTCATGGGGTTTTGGGTGAACTTATCATTGGGTACATTTGCG
CTCAGTGGCTTGTCCGGCATCAAAGGGCAGCTCCCACCCCTGAGGTTCTTCATCCGTTTCCACATCAAAT
GTGAGGTGCTGCCACCAGGTGGGTCCCCCCCGCTCAGGTCCTGGAAGGCTTGCTCTTCATACTCCAGCTG
TCGCTTCAGCTTCAGCTTGTTGGAGAGGGCTACCATGGCCGGACTCAGCACGTCTGGGCCTCGAGCCCCA
AAACCCTTTGCAGACCTTGTCTTGAAGGTGGAGACATGGGGTGGAGAGACAGGGGGCCCCAACGGCGCTG
CTCCCAAGAACTCTGTGCGCTGATCCCCGACGGCCCACTTTGTGGGCCCAAAATGTAATGGTGGATCTGG
GGGCCACTGGGTATTGGATCTGCCCCCCATGGAAGAGAGAGGGGTGCTGGCCTGGCCACAGCACGGTGGC
AGGGATGCTTTGCTTCCGGCATCAAAGAAGATGGAGGACATGGGCCGGTGCTCGGGCTCTGTCTTCTTGC
TCTCCAGCTGCTGCTGAAACTTGT
