>Addgene plasmid #25948 | HA-HIF2α P405A/P531A/N847Q-pBabe-Puro | addgene partial sequence | sequence record 31984 | 25948 with hHIF2-F2 (TCGGGAATCAGAACTTCGAG)
ATCCTGCCCCGAAGCCAGCCATGGGCCACGGAGTTGAGGAGCCACAGCACCCAGAGCGAGGCTGGGAGCC
TGCCTGCCTTCACCGTGCCCCAGGCAGCTGCCCCGGGCAGCACCACCCCCAGTGCCACCAGCAGCAGCAG
CAGCTGCTCCACGCCCAATAGCCCTGAAGACTATTACACATCTTTGGATAACGACCTGAAGATTGAAGTG
ATTGAGAAGCTCTTCGCCATGGACACAGAGGCCAAGGACCAATGCAGTACCCAGACGGATTTCAATGAGC
TGGACTTGGAGACACTGGCAGCTTATATCCCCATGGACGGGGAAGACTTCCAGCTAAGCCCCATCTGCCC
CGAGGAGCGGCTCTTGGCGGAGAACCCACAGTCCACCCCCCAGCACTGCTTCAGTGCCATGACAAACATC
TTCCAGCCACTGGCCCCTGTAGCCCCGCACAGTCCCTTCCTCCTGGACAAGTTTCAGCAGCAGCTGGAGA
GCAAGAAGACAGAGCCCGAGCACCGGCCCATGTCCTCCATCTTCTTTGATGCCGGAAGCAAAGCATCCCT
GCCACCGTGCTGTGGCCAGGCCAGCACCCCTCTCTCTTCCATGGGGGGCAGATCCAATACCCAGTGGCCC
CCAGATCCACCATTACATTTTGGGCCCACAAAGTGGGCCGTCGGGGATCAGCGCACAGAGTTCTTGGGAG
CAGCGCCGTTGGGGCCCCCTGTCTCTCCACCCCATGTCTCCACCTTCAAGACAAGGTCTGCAAAGGGTTT
TGGGGCTCGAGGCCCAGACGTGCTGAGTCCGGCCATGGTAGCCCTCTCCAACAAGCTGAAGCTGAAGCGA
CAGCTGGAGTATGAAGAGCAAGCCTTCCAGGACCTGAGCGGGGGGGA
