>Addgene plasmid #25948 | HA-HIF2α P405A/P531A/N847Q-pBabe-Puro | addgene partial sequence | sequence record 31985 | 25948 with pBabe-5
TATCCATATGATGTTCCAGATTATGCTGGATCCGCCACCATGACAGCTGACAAGGAGAAGAAAAGGAGTA
GCTCGGAGAGGAGGAAGGAGAAGTCCCGGGATGCTGCGCGGTGCCGGCGGAGCAAGGAGACGGAGGTGTT
CTATGAGCTGGCCCATGAGCTGCCTCTGCCCCACAGTGTGAGCTCCCATCTGGACAAGGCCTCCATCATG
CGACTGGCAATCAGCTTCCTGCGAACACACAAGCTCCTCTCCTCAGTTTGCTCTGAAAACGAGTCCGAAG
CCGAAGCTGACCAGCAGATGGACAACTTGTACCTGAAAGCCTTGGAGGGTTTCATTGCCGTGGTGACCCA
AGATGGCGACATGATCTTTCTGTCAGAAAACATCAGCAAGTTCATGGGACTTACACAGGTGGAGCTAACA
GGACATAGTATCTTTGACTTCACTCATCCCTGCGACCATGAGGAGATTCGTGAGAACCTGAGTCTCAAAA
ATGGCTCTGGTTTTGGGAAAAAAAGCAAAGACATGTCCACAGAGCGGGACTTCTTCATGAGGATGAAGTG
CACGGTCACCAACAGAGGCCGTACTGTCAACCTCAAGTCAGCCACCTGGAAGGTCTTGCACTGCACGGGC
CAGGTGAAAGTCTACAACAACTGCCCTCCTCACAATAGTCTGTGTGGCTACAAGGAGCCCCTGCTGTCCT
GCCTCATCATCATGTGTGAACCAATCCAGCACCCATCCCACATGGACATCCCCCTGGATAGCAAGACCTT
CCTGAGCCGCCACAGCATGGACATGAAGTTCACCTACTGTGATGACAGAATCACAGAACTGATTGGTTAC
CACCCTGAGGAGCTGCTTGGCCGCTCAGCCTATGAATTCTACCATGCGCTAGACTCCGAGAACATGACCA
AGAGTCACCAGAACTTGTGCACCAAGGGTCAGGTAGTAAGTGGCCAGTACCGG
